Addgene plasmid #119012: pU6Rosa-CAG-Gal4-Rad18UBD
Purpose: Mammalian expression of Rosa26 sgRNA, fusion protein of yeast Gal4 with human Rad18 Ubiquitin binding domain and BFP expression
Depositing lab: Ralf Kuehn. Publication: Enhancement of CRISPR-Cas9 induced precise gene editing by targeting histone H2A-K15 ubiquitination. Bashir S, Dang T, Rossius J, Wolf J, Kuhn R. BMC Biotechnol. 2020 Oct 23;20(1):57. doi: 10.1186/s12896-020-00650-x. PubMed 33097066.
Backbone
  Vector backbone: Bluescript
  Backbone size w/o insert (bp): 2961
  Total vector size (bp): 8062
  Vector type: Mammalian Expression
Growth in bacteria
  Bacterial resistance: Ampicillin, 100 μg/mL
  Growth temperature: 37°C
  Growth strain: DH5alpha
  Copy number: High Copy
Gene/Insert
  Gene/Insert name: Gal4
  Species: S. cerevisiae (budding yeast)
  Entrez Gene: GAL4 (a.k.a. YPL248C, GAL81)
  Promoter: CAG
  Cloning method: Restriction Enzyme; 5′ cloning site AsiSI (not destroyed); 3′ cloning site MluI (not destroyed)
  Sequencing primers: 5′ M13 reverse; 3′ M13 forward
Terms and licenses: Academic/Nonprofit Terms; Industry Terms: Not Available to Industry
How to cite: pU6Rosa-CAG-Gal4-Rad18UBD was a gift from Ralf Kuehn (Addgene plasmid # 119012 ; http://n2t.net/addgene:119012 ; RRID:Addgene_119012)
