[The description below was written by a language model from this plasmid's Addgene catalogue record and pLannotate feature annotations shown in this document.]
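Description:
pU6Rosa-CAG-Gal4-Rad18UBD is a mammalian expression plasmid of about 8.1 kb built on a Bluescript backbone. It is propagated in E. coli at high copy through the ColE1/pUC-type origin and selected with ampicillin via the β-lactamase gene. An f1 phage origin and remnants of the lac promoter/operator and lacZα region are carried over from the backbone. No mammalian selection marker is annotated, so it appears suited to transient transfection.

The plasmid carries three independent expression units. First, a human U6 RNA polymerase III promoter drives a single guide RNA, made up of a 20-nt spacer fused to the Streptococcus pyogenes Cas9 scaffold. The spacer matches intron 1 of mouse Rosa26, which is why the annotation software labels it as a homology-arm fragment. Cas9 itself is not encoded and must be supplied separately. Second, a CAG promoter (CMV enhancer, chicken β-actin promoter and chimeric intron) expresses the yeast GAL4 DNA-binding domain fused to a short fragment of human RAD18 described as its ubiquitin-binding domain. A partial FLAG-type epitope match lies just upstream of the RAD18 segment, and the unit ends in a bGH polyadenylation signal. Third, an EF-1α core promoter with intron A drives EBFP2, followed by a second bGH poly(A), providing a blue fluorescent marker for identifying or sorting transfected cells.

The associated study concerns improving precise CRISPR-Cas9 editing by targeting histone H2A-K15 ubiquitination, but the record does not state the specific role of the Gal4 fusion. The depositor and repository sequences agree closely. They differ by a few bases in length, in the annotated orientation of the f1 origin, and in that the β-actin promoter is not called in the repository record.
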