Features (pLannotate 1.2.2; 27 found; start..end, strand, type, name):
     44..284     +  promoter       U6 promoter: RNA polymerase III promoter for human U6 snRNA
    294..313     +  misc_feature   HA-L (fragment): left homology arm from intron 1 of the mouse Rosa26 gene (Soriano, 1999)
    314..389     +  misc_RNA       gRNA scaffold: guide RNA scaffold for the Streptococcus pyogenes CRISPR/Cas9 system
    424..803     +  enhancer       CMV enhancer: human cytomegalovirus immediate early enhancer
    805..1082    +  promoter       chicken β-actin promoter: No description available
   1083..2094    +  intron         chimeric intron: chimera between introns from chicken β-actin and rabbit β-globin
   2110..2128    +  promoter       T7 promoter: promoter for bacteriophage T7 RNA polymerase
   2136..2576    +  CDS            GAL4 DNA binding domain: DNA binding domain of the GAL4 transcriptional activator; Saccharomyces cerevisiae GAL4 (truncated)
   2653..2671    +  promoter       T7 promoter: promoter for bacteriophage T7 RNA polymerase
   2685..2704    +  CDS            3xFLAG (fragment): three tandem FLAG® epitope tags
   2706..2855    +  CDS            RAD18 (fragment): RAD18_HUMAN - Also known as RNF73. Experimental evidence at protein level: Swiss-Prot protein existence level 1. E3 ubiquitin-protein ligase involved in postreplication repair of UV-damaged DNA. Postreplication repair functions in gap- filling of a daughter strand on replication of damaged DNA. Associates to the E2 ubiquitin conjugating enzyme UBE2B to form the UBE2B-RAD18 ubiquitin ligase complex involved in mono-ubiquitination of DNA- associated PCNA on 'Lys-164'. Has ssDNA binding activity. From Homo sapiens (Human).
   2876..2894    -  misc_feature   MCS (fragment): pBluescript multiple cloning site
   2912..3136    +  polyA_signal   bGH poly(A) signal: bovine growth hormone polyadenylation signal
   3140..3161    +  promoter       SV40 promoter (fragment): SV40 enhancer and early promoter
   3207..3356    +  promoter       EF-1α core promoter (fragment): core promoter for human elongation factor EF-1α
   3357..4295    +  intron         EF-1α intron A: intron upstream of the start codon of human EF-1α
   4336..5052    +  CDS            EBFP2: EBFP2 is a basic (constitutively fluorescent) blue fluorescent protein published in 2007, derived from Aequorea victoria. It is reported to be a rapidly-maturing monomer with moderate acid sensitivity.
   5086..5197    +  polyA_signal   bGH poly(A) signal: bovine growth hormone polyadenylation signal
   5314..5468    +  CDS            lacZα (fragment): LacZα fragment of β-galactosidase; lacZ fragment
   5473..5901    +  rep_origin     f1 ori (sequence partly withheld): f1 bacteriophage origin of replication; arrow indicates direction of (+) strand synthesis
   5954..6058    +  promoter       AmpR promoter: bla
   6059..6919    +  CDS            AmpR: β-lactamase; bla; confers resistance to ampicillin, carbenicillin, and related antibiotics
   7090..7678    +  rep_origin     ori: high-copy-number ColE1/pMB1/pBR322/pUC origin of replication
   7861..7953    +  CDS            lacI (fragment): lac repressor; lacI; The lac repressor binds to the lac operator to inhibit transcription in E. coli. This inhibition can be relieved by adding lactose or isopropyl-β-D-thiogalactopyranoside (IPTG).
   7966..7987    +  protein_bind   CAP binding site: CAP binding activates transcription in the presence of cAMP. E. coli catabolite activator protein
   8002..8032    +  promoter       lac promoter: promoter for the E. coli lac operon
   8040..8056    +  protein_bind   lac operator: The lac repressor binds to the lac operator to inhibit transcription in E. coli. This inhibition can be relieved by adding lactose or isopropyl-β-D-thiogalactopyranoside (IPTG). lac repressor encoded by lacI
>Addgene plasmid #119012 | pU6Rosa-CAG-Gal4-Rad18UBD | depositor full sequence | sequence record 224979 | pU6Rosa-CAG-Gal4-Rad18UBD sequence 8062 bps
ACAGGAAACAGCTATGACCATGAGGCGCGCCCCCCCCTTCACCGAGGGCCTATTTCCCATGATTCCTTCA
TATTTGCATATACGATACAAGGCTGTTAGAGAGATAATTGGAATTAATTTGACTGTAAACACAAAGATAT
TAGTACAAAATACGTGACGTAGAAAGTAATAATTTCTTGGGTAGTTTGCAGTTTTAAAATTATGTTTTAA
AATGGACTATCATATGCTTACCGTAACTTGAAAGTATTTCGATTTCTTGGCTTTATATATCTTGTGGAAA
GGACGAAACACCGACTCCAGTCTTTCTAGAAGAGTTTTAGAGCTAGAAATAGCAAGTTAAAATAAGGCTA
GTCCGTTATCAACTTGAAAAAGTGGCACCGAGTCGGTGCTTTTTTTGATCCAAGGGTGGGGCGCGCCGGA
TTCGACATTGATTATTGACTAGTTATTAATAGTAATCAATTACGGGGTCATTAGTTCATAGCCCATATAT
GGAGTTCCGCGTTACATAACTTACGGTAAATGGCCCGCCTGGCTGACCGCCCAACGACCCCCGCCCATTG
ACGTCAATAATGACGTATGTTCCCATAGTAACGCCAATAGGGACTTTCCATTGACGTCAATGGGTGGAGT
ATTTACGGTAAACTGCCCACTTGGCAGTACATCAAGTGTATCATATGCCAAGTACGCCCCCTATTGACGT
CAATGACGGTAAATGGCCCGCCTGGCATTATGCCCAGTACATGACCTTATGGGACTTTCCTACTTGGCAG
TACATCTACGTATTAGTCATCGCTATTACCATGGTCGAGGTGAGCCCCACGTTCTGCTTCACTCTCCCCA
TCTCCCCCCCCTCCCCACCCCCAATTTTGTATTTATTTATTTTTTAATTATTTTGTGCAGCGATGGGGGC
GGGGGGGGGGGGGGGGCGCGCGCCAGGCGGGGCGGGGCGGGGCGAGGGGCGGGGCGGGGCGAGGCGGAGA
GGTGCGGCGGCAGCCAATCAGAGCGGCGCGCTCCGAAAGTTTCCTTTTATGGCGAGGCGGCGGCGGCGGC
GGCCCTATAAAAAGCGAAGCGCGCGGCGGGCGGGAGTCGCTGCGTCGCGCCTTCGCCCCGTGCCCCGCTC
CGCCGCCGCCTCGCGCCGCCCGCCCCGGCTCTGACTGACCGCGTTACTCCCACAGGTGAGCGGGCGGGAC
GGCCCTTCTCCTCCGGGCTGTAATTAGCGCTTGGTTTAATGACGGCTCGTTTCTTTTCTGTGGCTGCGTG
AAAGCCTTAAAGGGCTCCGGGAGGGCCCTTTGTGCGGGGGGGAGCGGCTCGGGGGGTGCGTGCGTGTGTG
TGTGCGTGGGGAGCGCCGCGTGCGGCCCGCGCTGCCCGGCGGCTGTGAGCGCTGCGGGCGCGGCGCGGGG
CTTTGTGCGCTCCGCGTGTGCGCGAGGGGAGCGCGGCCGGGGGCGGTGCCCCGCGGTGCGGGGGGGCTGC
GAGGGGAACAAAGGCTGCGTGCGGGGTGTGTGCGTGGGGGGGTGAGCAGGGGGTGTGGGCGCGGCGGTCG
GGCTGTAACCCCCCCCTGCACCCCCCTCCCCGAGTTGCTGAGCACGGCCCGGCTTCGGGTGCGGGGCTCC
GTGCGGGGCGTGGCGCGGGGCTCGCCGTGCCGGGCGGGGGGTGGCGGCAGGTGGGGGTGCCGGGCGGGGC
GGGGCCGCCTCGGGCCGGGGAGGGCTCGGGGGAGGGGCGCGGCGGCCCCGGAGCGCCGGCGGCTGTCGAG
GCGCGGCGAGCCGCAGCCATTGCCTTTTATGGTAATCGTGCGAGAGGGCGCAGGGACTTCCTTTGTCCCA
AATCTGGCGGAGCCGAAATCTGGGAGGCGCCGCCGCACCCCCTCTAGCGGGCGCGGGCGAAGCGGTGCGG
CGCCGGCAGGAAGGAAATGGGCGGGGAGGGCCTTCGTGCGTCGCCGCGCCGCCGTCCCCTTCTCCATCTC
CAGCCTCGGGGCTGCCGCAGGGGGACGGCTGCCTTCGGGGGGGACGGGGCAGGGCGGGGTTCGGCTTCTG
GCGTGTGACCGGCGGCTCTAGAGCCTCTGCTAACCATGTTCATGCCTTCTTCTTTTTCCTACAGATCCTT
AATTAATAATAATACGACTCACTATAGGGGCCACCATGAAGCTACTGTCTTCTATCGAACAAGCATGCGA
TATTTGCCGACTTAAAAAGCTCAAGTGCTCCAAAGAAAAACCGAAGTGCGCCAAGTGTCTGAAGAACAAC
TGGGAGTGTCGCTACTCTCCCAAAACCAAAAGGTCTCCGCTGACTAGGGCACATCTGACAGAAGTGGAAT
CAAGGCTAGAAAGACTGGAACAGCTATTTCTACTGATTTTTCCTCGAGAAGACCTTGACATGATTTTGAA
AATGGATTCTTTACAGGATATAAAAGCATTGTTAACAGGATTATTTGTACAAGATAATGTGAATAAAGAT
GCCGTCACAGATAGATTGGCTTCAGTGGAGACTGATATGCCTCTAACATTGAGACAGCATAGAATAAGTG
CGACATCATCATCGGAAGAGAGTAGTAACAAAGGTCAAAGACAGTTGACTGTATCGCCTAAGAAAAAGAG
GAAGGTGCACGGAGGAGGTGGAAGCGGAGGAGGAGGAAGCGGAGGAGGAGGTAGCCGATTAATAATACGA
CTCACTATAGGGGCCACCATGGACTACAAGGATGACGACGATAAACCCTCGACATCCACTTTGAAACAAG
TTACTAAAGTGGATTGTCCTGTTTGCGGGGTTAACATTCCAGAAAGTCACATTAATAAGCATTTAGACAG
CTGTTTATCACGCGAAGAGAAGAAGGAAAGCCTCAGAAGTTCTGTTCACAAAAGGTAGACGCGTAAATGA
TTGCAGATCCACTAGTTCTAGAGCTCGCTGATCAGCCTCGACTGTGCCTTCTAGTTGCCAGCCATCTGTT
GTTTGCCCCTCCCCCGTGCCTTCCTTGACCCTGGAAGGTGCCACTCCCACTGTCCTTTCCTAATAAAATG
AGGAAATTGCATCGCATTGTCTGAGTAGGTGTCATTCTATTCTGGGGGGTGGGGTGGGGCAGGACAGCAA
GGGGGAGGATTGGGAAGACAATAGCAGGCATGCTGGGGATGCGGTGGGCTCTATGGCTTCTGAGGCGGAA
AGAACCAGCTGGGGCTCGAGATCCACTAGTTCTAGCCTCGAGGCTAGAGCGGCCCCGGTGCCTAGAGAAG
GTGGCGCGGGGTAAACTGGGAAAGTGATGTCGTGTACTGGCTCCGCCTTTTTCCCGAGGGTGGGGGAGAA
CCGTATATAAGTGCAGTAGTCGCCGTGAACGTTCTTTTTCGCAACGGGTTTGCCGCCAGAACACAGGTAA
GTGCCGTGTGTGGTTCCCGCGGGCCTGGCCTCTTTACGGGTTATGGCCCTTGCGTGCCTTGAATTACTTC
CACCTGGCTGCAGTACGTGATTCTTGATCCCGAGCTTCGGGTTGGAAGTGGGTGGGAGAGTTCGAGGCCT
TGCGCTTAAGGAGCCCCTTCGCCTCGTGCTTGAGTTGAGGCCTGGCCTGGGCGCTGGGGCCGCCGCGTGC
GAATCTGGTGGCACCTTCGCGCCTGTCTCGCTGCTTTCGATAAGTCTCTAGCCATTTAAAATTTTTGATG
ACCTGCTGCGACGCTTTTTTTCTGGCAAGATAGTCTTGTAAATGCGGGCCAAGATCTGCACACTGGTATT
TCGGTTTTTGGGGCCGCGGGCGGCGACGGGGCCCGTGCGTCCCAGCGCACATGTTCGGCGAGGCGGGGCC
TGCGAGCGCGGCCACCGAGAATCGGACGGGGGTAGTCTCAAGCTGGCCGGCCTGCTCTGGTGCCTGGCCT
CGCGCCGCCGTGTATCGCCCCGCCCTGGGCGGCAAGGCTGGCCCGGTCGGCACCAGTTGCGTGAGCGGAA
AGATGGCCGCTTCCCGGCCCTGCTGCAGGGAGCTCAAAATGGAGGACGCGGCGCTCGGGAGAGCGGGCGG
GTGAGTCACCCACACAAAGGAAAAGGGCCTTTCCGTCCTCAGCCGTCGCTTCATGTGACTCCACGGAGTA
CCGGGCGCCGTCCAGGCACCTCGATTAGTTCTCGAGCTTTTGGAGTACGTCGTCTTTAGGTTGGGGGGAG
GGGTTTTATGCGATGGAGTTTCCCCACACTGAGTGGGTGGAGACTGAAGTTAGGCCAGCTTGGCACTTGA
TGTAATTCTCCTTGGAATTTGCCCTTTTTGAGTTTGGATCTTGGTTCATTCTCAAGCCTCAGACAGTGGT
TCAAAGTTTTTTTCTTCCATTTCAGGTGTCGTGAGCGATCGCATCGACAGTGTTTAAACGCCACCATGGT
GAGCAAGGGCGAGGAGCTGTTCACCGGGGTGGTGCCCATCCTGGTCGAGCTGGACGGCGACGTAAACGGC
CACAAGTTCAGCGTGAGGGGCGAGGGCGAGGGCGATGCCACCAACGGCAAGCTGACCCTGAAGTTCATCT
GCACCACCGGCAAGCTGCCCGTGCCCTGGCCCACCCTCGTGACCACCCTGAGCCACGGCGTGCAGTGCTT
CGCCCGCTACCCCGACCACATGAAGCAGCACGACTTCTTCAAGTCCGCCATGCCCGAAGGCTACGTCCAG
GAGCGCACCATCTTCTTCAAGGACGACGGCACCTACAAGACCCGCGCCGAGGTGAAGTTCGAGGGCGACA
CCCTGGTGAACCGCATCGAGCTGAAGGGCGTCGACTTCAAGGAGGACGGCAACATCCTGGGGCACAAGCT
GGAGTACAACTTCAACAGCCACAACATCTATATCATGGCCGTCAAGCAGAAGAACGGCATCAAGGTGAAC
TTCAAGATCCGCCACAACGTGGAGGACGGCAGCGTGCAGCTCGCCGACCACTACCAGCAGAACACCCCCA
TCGGCGACGGCCCCGTGCTGCTGCCCGACAGCCACTACCTGAGCACCCAGTCCGTGCTGAGCAAAGACCC
CAACGAGAAGCGCGATCACATGGTCCTGCTGGAGTTCCGCACCGCCGCCGGGATCACTCTCGGCATGGAC
GAGCTGTACAAGTGAGAATTCCTAGAGCTCGCTGATCAGCCTCGACTGTGCCTTCTAGTTGCCAGCCATC
TGTTGTTTGCCCCTCCCCCGTGCCTTCCTTGACCCTGGAAGGTGCCACTCCCACTGTCCTTTCCTAATAA
AATGAGGAAATTGCATCGCATTGTCTGAGTAGGTGTCATTCTATTCTGGGGGGTGGGGTGGGGCAGGACA
GCAAGGGGGAGGATTGGGAAGAGAATAGCAGGCATGCGTTTAAACATTAGTCGACAGGGCCGCCACTGGC
CGTCGTTTTACAACGTCGTGACTGGGAAAACCCTGGCGTTACCCAACTTAATCGCCTTGCAGCACATCCC
CCTTTCGCCAGCTGGCGTAATAGCGAAGAGGCCCGCACCGATCGCCCTTCCCAACAGTTGCGCAGCCTGA
ATGGCGAATGGG
[124 nt withheld, positions 5473-5596]
C
[91 nt withheld, positions 5598-5688]
A
[49 nt withheld, positions 5690-5738]
CCTTTGACGTTGGAGTCCACGTTCTTT
[37 nt withheld, positions 5766-5802]
ACCCTATCTCGGTCTATTCTTTTGATTTATAAGGGATTTTGCCGATTTCGGCCTATTGGTTAAAAAATGA
GCTGATTTAACAAAAATTTAACGCGAATTTTAACAAAATATTAACGCTTACAATTTAGGTGGCACTTTTC
GGGGAAATGTGCGCGGAACCCCTATTTGTTTATTTTTCTAAATACATTCAAATATGTATCCGCTCATGAG
ACAATAACCCTGATAAATGCTTCAATAATATTGAAAAAGGAAGAGTATGAGTATTCAACATTTCCGTGTC
GCCCTTATTCCCTTTTTTGCGGCATTTTGCCTTCCTGTTTTTGCTCACCCAGAAACGCTGGTGAAAGTAA
AAGATGCTGAAGATCAGTTGGGTGCACGAGTGGGTTACATCGAACTGGATCTCAACAGCGGTAAGATCCT
TGAGAGTTTTCGCCCCGAAGAACGTTTTCCAATGATGAGCACTTTTAAAGTTCTGCTATGTGGCGCGGTA
TTATCCCGTATTGACGCCGGGCAAGAGCAACTCGGTCGCCGCATACACTATTCTCAGAATGACTTGGTTG
AGTACTCACCAGTCACAGAAAAGCATCTTACGGATGGCATGACAGTAAGAGAATTATGCAGTGCTGCCAT
AACCATGAGTGATAACACTGCGGCCAACTTACTTCTGACAACGATCGGAGGACCGAAGGAGCTAACCGCT
TTTTTGCACAACATGGGGGATCATGTAACTCGCCTTGATCGTTGGGAACCGGAGCTGAATGAAGCCATAC
CAAACGACGAGCGTGACACCACGATGCCTGTAGCAATGGCAACAACGTTGCGCAAACTATTAACTGGCGA
ACTACTTACTCTAGCTTCCCGGCAACAATTAATAGACTGGATGGAGGCGGATAAAGTTGCAGGACCACTT
CTGCGCTCGGCCCTTCCGGCTGGCTGGTTTATTGCTGATAAATCTGGAGCCGGTGAGCGTGGGTCTCGCG
GTATCATTGCAGCACTGGGGCCAGATGGTAAGCCCTCCCGTATCGTAGTTATCTACACGACGGGGAGTCA
GGCAACTATGGATGAACGAAATAGACAGATCGCTGAGATAGGTGCCTCACTGATTAAGCATTGGTAACTG
TCAGACCAAGTTTACTCATATATACTTTAGATTGATTTAAAACTTCATTTTTAATTTAAAAGGATCTAGG
TGAAGATCCTTTTTGATAATCTCATGACCAAAATCCCTTAACGTGAGTTTTCGTTCCACTGAGCGTCAGA
CCCCGTAGAAAAGATCAAAGGATCTTCTTGAGATCCTTTTTTTCTGCGCGTAATCTGCTGCTTGCAAACA
AAAAAACCACCGCTACCAGCGGTGGTTTGTTTGCCGGATCAAGAGCTACCAACTCTTTTTCCGAAGGTAA
CTGGCTTCAGCAGAGCGCAGATACCAAATACTGTCCTTCTAGTGTAGCCGTAGTTAGGCCACCACTTCAA
GAACTCTGTAGCACCGCCTACATACCTCGCTCTGCTAATCCTGTTACCAGTGGCTGCTGCCAGTGGCGAT
AAGTCGTGTCTTACCGGGTTGGACTCAAGACGATAGTTACCGGATAAGGCGCAGCGGTCGGGCTGAACGG
GGGGTTCGTGCACACAGCCCAGCTTGGAGCGAACGACCTACACCGAACTGAGATACCTACAGCGTGAGCT
ATGAGAAAGCGCCACGCTTCCCGAAGGGAGAAAGGCGGACAGGTATCCGGTAAGCGGCAGGGTCGGAACA
GGAGAGCGCACGAGGGAGCTTCCAGGGGGAAACGCCTGGTATCTTTATAGTCCTGTCGGGTTTCGCCACC
TCTGACTTGAGCGTCGATTTTTGTGATGCTCGTCAGGGGGGCGGAGCCTATGGAAAAACGCCAGCAACGC
GGCCTTTTTACGGTTCCTGGCCTTTTGCTGGCCTTTTGCTCACATGTTCTTTCCTGCGTTATCCCCTGAT
TCTGTGGATAACCGTATTACCGCCTTTGAGTGAGCTGATACCGCTCGCCGCAGCCGAACGACCGAGCGCA
GCGAGTCAGTGAGCGAGGAAGCGGAAGAGCGCCCAATACGCAAACCGCCTCTCCCCGCGCGTTGGCCGAT
TCATTAATGCAGCTGGCACGACAGGTTTCCCGACTGGAAAGCGGGCAGTGAGCGCAACGCAATTAATGTG
AGTTAGCTCACTCATTAGGCACCCCAGGCTTTACACTTTATGCTTCCGGCTCGTATGTTGTGTGGAATTG
TGAGCGGATAACAATTTCAC
