Features (pLannotate 1.2.2; 26 found; start..end, strand, type, name):
     43..283     +  promoter       U6 promoter: RNA polymerase III promoter for human U6 snRNA
    293..312     +  misc_feature   HA-L (fragment): left homology arm from intron 1 of the mouse Rosa26 gene (Soriano, 1999)
    313..388     +  misc_RNA       gRNA scaffold: guide RNA scaffold for the Streptococcus pyogenes CRISPR/Cas9 system
    423..802     +  enhancer       CMV enhancer: human cytomegalovirus immediate early enhancer
   1082..2098    +  intron         chimeric intron: chimera between introns from chicken β-actin and rabbit β-globin
   2114..2132    +  promoter       T7 promoter: promoter for bacteriophage T7 RNA polymerase
   2140..2580    +  CDS            GAL4 DNA binding domain: DNA binding domain of the GAL4 transcriptional activator; Saccharomyces cerevisiae GAL4 (truncated)
   2657..2675    +  promoter       T7 promoter: promoter for bacteriophage T7 RNA polymerase
   2689..2708    +  CDS            3xFLAG (fragment): three tandem FLAG® epitope tags
   2710..2859    +  CDS            RAD18 (fragment): RAD18_HUMAN - Also known as RNF73. Experimental evidence at protein level: Swiss-Prot protein existence level 1. E3 ubiquitin-protein ligase involved in postreplication repair of UV-damaged DNA. Postreplication repair functions in gap- filling of a daughter strand on replication of damaged DNA. Associates to the E2 ubiquitin conjugating enzyme UBE2B to form the UBE2B-RAD18 ubiquitin ligase complex involved in mono-ubiquitination of DNA- associated PCNA on 'Lys-164'. Has ssDNA binding activity. From Homo sapiens (Human).
   2880..2898    -  misc_feature   MCS (fragment): pBluescript multiple cloning site
   2916..3140    +  polyA_signal   bGH poly(A) signal: bovine growth hormone polyadenylation signal
   3144..3165    +  promoter       SV40 promoter (fragment): SV40 enhancer and early promoter
   3211..3360    +  promoter       EF-1α core promoter (fragment): core promoter for human elongation factor EF-1α
   3361..4299    +  intron         EF-1α intron A: intron upstream of the start codon of human EF-1α
   4340..5056    +  CDS            EBFP2: EBFP2 is a basic (constitutively fluorescent) blue fluorescent protein published in 2007, derived from Aequorea victoria. It is reported to be a rapidly-maturing monomer with moderate acid sensitivity.
   5090..5201    +  polyA_signal   bGH poly(A) signal: bovine growth hormone polyadenylation signal
   5318..5472    +  CDS            lacZα (fragment): LacZα fragment of β-galactosidase; lacZ fragment
   5503..5931    -  rep_origin     f1 ori (sequence partly withheld): f1 bacteriophage origin of replication; arrow indicates direction of (+) strand synthesis
   5958..6062    +  promoter       AmpR promoter: bla
   6063..6923    +  CDS            AmpR: β-lactamase; bla; confers resistance to ampicillin, carbenicillin, and related antibiotics
   7094..7682    +  rep_origin     ori: high-copy-number ColE1/pMB1/pBR322/pUC origin of replication
   7865..7957    +  CDS            lacI (fragment): lac repressor; lacI; The lac repressor binds to the lac operator to inhibit transcription in E. coli. This inhibition can be relieved by adding lactose or isopropyl-β-D-thiogalactopyranoside (IPTG).
   7970..7991    +  protein_bind   CAP binding site: CAP binding activates transcription in the presence of cAMP. E. coli catabolite activator protein
   8006..8036    +  promoter       lac promoter: promoter for the E. coli lac operon
   8044..8060    +  protein_bind   lac operator: The lac repressor binds to the lac operator to inhibit transcription in E. coli. This inhibition can be relieved by adding lactose or isopropyl-β-D-thiogalactopyranoside (IPTG). lac repressor encoded by lacI
>Addgene plasmid #119012 | pU6Rosa-CAG-Gal4-Rad18UBD | addgene full sequence | sequence record 233072 | Addgene Partial NGS Result
ACAGGAAACAGCTATGACCATGAGGCGCGCCCCCCCTTCACCGAGGGCCTATTTCCCATGATTCCTTCAT
ATTTGCATATACGATACAAGGCTGTTAGAGAGATAATTGGAATTAATTTGACTGTAAACACAAAGATATT
AGTACAAAATACGTGACGTAGAAAGTAATAATTTCTTGGGTAGTTTGCAGTTTTAAAATTATGTTTTAAA
ATGGACTATCATATGCTTACCGTAACTTGAAAGTATTTCGATTTCTTGGCTTTATATATCTTGTGGAAAG
GACGAAACACCGACTCCAGTCTTTCTAGAAGAGTTTTAGAGCTAGAAATAGCAAGTTAAAATAAGGCTAG
TCCGTTATCAACTTGAAAAAGTGGCACCGAGTCGGTGCTTTTTTTGATCCAAGGGTGGGGCGCGCCGGAT
TCGACATTGATTATTGACTAGTTATTAATAGTAATCAATTACGGGGTCATTAGTTCATAGCCCATATATG
GAGTTCCGCGTTACATAACTTACGGTAAATGGCCCGCCTGGCTGACCGCCCAACGACCCCCGCCCATTGA
CGTCAATAATGACGTATGTTCCCATAGTAACGCCAATAGGGACTTTCCATTGACGTCAATGGGTGGAGTA
TTTACGGTAAACTGCCCACTTGGCAGTACATCAAGTGTATCATATGCCAAGTACGCCCCCTATTGACGTC
AATGACGGTAAATGGCCCGCCTGGCATTATGCCCAGTACATGACCTTATGGGACTTTCCTACTTGGCAGT
ACATCTACGTATTAGTCATCGCTATTACCATGGTCGAGGTGAGCCCCACGTTCTGCTTCACTCTCCCCAT
CTCCCCCCCCTCCCCACCCCCAATTTTGTATTTATTTATTTTTTAATTATTTTGTGCAGCGATGGGGGCG
GGGGGGGGGGGGGGGCGCGCGCCRGGSGGGGSGGGGSGGGGSGRGGGGSGGGGSGGGGSGRGGSGGRGRG
GKGCGGCGGCAGCCAATCAGAGCGGCGCGCTCCGAAAGTTTCCTTTTATGGCGAGGCGGCGGCGGCGGCG
GCCCTATAAAAAGCGAAGCGCGCGGCGGGCGGGAGTCGCTGCGCGCTGCCTTCGCCCCGTGCCCCGCTCC
GCCGCCGCCTCGCGCCGCCCGCCCCGGCTCTGACTGACCGCGTTACTCCCACAGGTGAGCGGGCGGGACG
GCCCTTCTCCTCCGGGCTGTAATTAGCGCTTGGTTTAATGACGGCTTGTTTCTTTTCTGTGGCTGCGTGA
AAGCCTTGAGGGGCTCCGGGAGGGCCCTTTGTGCGGGGGGAGCGGCTCGGGGGGTGCGTGCGTGTGTGTG
TGCGTGGGGAGCGCCGCGTGCGGCTCCGCGCTGCCCGGCGGCTGTGAGCGCTGCGGGCGCGGCGCGGGGC
TTTGTGCGCTCCGCAGTGTGCGCGAGGGGAGCGCGGCCGGGGGCGGTGCCCCGCGGTGCGGGGGGGGCTG
CGAGGGGAACAAAGGCTGCGTGCGGGGTGTGTGCGTGGGGGGGTGAGCAGGGGGTGTGGGCGCGTCGGTC
GGGCTGCAACCCCCCCTGCACCCCCCTCCCCGAGTTGCTGAGCACGGCCCGGCTTCGGGTGCGGGGCTCC
GTACGGGGCGTGGCGCGGGGCTCGCCGTGCCGGGCGGGGGGTGGCGGCAGGTGGGGGTGCCGGGCGGGGC
GGGGCCGCCTCGGGCCGGGGRGGGCTCGGGGGAGGGGCGCGGCGGCCCCCGGAGCGCCGGCGGCTGTCGA
GGCGCGGCGAGCCGCAGCCATTGCCTTTTATGGTAATCGTGCGAGAGGGCGCAGGGACTTCCTTTGTCCC
AAATCTGTGCGGAGCCGAAATCTGGGAGGCGCCGCCGCACCCCCTCTAGCGGGCGCGGGGCGAAGCGGTG
CGGCGCCGGCAGGAAGGAAATGGGCGGGGAGGGCCTTCGTGCGTCGCCGCGCCGCCGTCCCCTTCTCCCT
CTCCAGCCTCGGGGCTGTCCGCGGGGGGACGGCTGCCTTCGGGGGGGACGGGGCAGGGCGGGGTTCGGCT
TCTGGCGTGTGACCGGCGGCTCTAGAGCCTCTGCTAACCATGTTCATGCCTTCTTCTTTTTCCTACAGAT
CCTTAATTAATAATAATACGACTCACTATAGGGGCCACCATGAAGCTACTGTCTTCTATCGAACAAGCAT
GCGATATTTGCCGACTTAAAAAGCTCAAGTGCTCCAAAGAAAAACCGAAGTGCGCCAAGTGTCTGAAGAA
CAACTGGGAGTGTCGCTACTCTCCCAAAACCAAAAGGTCTCCGCTGACTAGGGCACATCTGACAGAAGTG
GAATCAAGGCTAGAAAGACTGGAACAGCTATTTCTACTGATTTTTCCTCGAGAAGACCTTGACATGATTT
TGAAAATGGATTCTTTACAGGATATAAAAGCATTGTTAACAGGATTATTTGTACAAGATAATGTGAATAA
AGATGCCGTCACAGATAGATTGGCTTCAGTGGAGACTGATATGCCTCTAACATTGAGACAGCATAGAATA
AGTGCGACATCATCATCGGAAGAGAGTAGTAACAAAGGTCAAAGACAGTTGACTGTATCGCCTAAGAAAA
AGAGGAAGGTGCACGGAGGAGGTGGAAGCGGAGGAGGAGGAAGCGGAGGAGGAGGTAGCCGATTAATAAT
ACGACTCACTATAGGGGCCACCATGGACTACAAGGATGACGACGATAAACCCTCGACATCCACTTTGAAA
CAAGTTACTAAAGTGGATTGTCCTGTTTGCGGGGTTAACATTCCAGAAAGTCACATTAATAAGCATTTAG
ACAGCTGTTTATCACGCGAAGAGAAGAAGGAAAGCCTCAGAAGTTCTGTTCACAAAAGGTAGACGCGTAA
ATGATTGCAGATCCACTAGTTCTAGAGCTCGCTGATCAGCCTCGACTGTGCCTTCTAGTTGCCAGCCATC
TGTTGTTTGCCCCTCCCCCGTGCCTTCCTTGACCCTGGAAGGTGCCACTCCCACTGTCCTTTCCTAATAA
AATGAGGAAATTGCATCGCATTGTCTGAGTAGGTGTCATTCTATTCTGGGGGGTGGGGTGGGGCAGGACA
GCAAGGGGGAGGATTGGGAAGACAATAGCAGGCATGCTGGGGATGCGGTGGGCTCTATGGCTTCTGAGGC
GGAAAGAACCAGCTGGGGCTCGAGATCCACTAGTTCTAGCCTCGAGGCTAGAGCGGCCCCGGTGCCTAGA
GAAGGTGGCGCGGGGTAAACTGGGAAAGTGATGTCGTGTACTGGCTCCGCCTTTTTCCCGAGGGTGGGGG
AGAACCGTATATAAGTGCAGTAGTCGCCGTGAACGTTCTTTTTCGCAACGGGTTTGCCGCCAGAACACAG
GTAAGTGCCGTGTGTGGTTCCCGCGGGCCTGGCCTCTTTACGGGTTATGGCCCTTGCGTGCCTTGAATTA
CTTCCACCTGGCTGCAGTACGTGATTCTTGATCCCGAGCTTCGGGTTGGAAGTGGGTGGGAGAGTTCGAG
GCCTTGCGCTTAAGGAGCCCCTTCGCCTCGTGCTTGAGTTGAGGCCTGGCCTGGGCGCTGGGGCCGCCGC
GTGCGAATCTGGTGGCACCTTCGCGCCTGTCTCGCTGCTTTCGATAAGTCTCTAGCCATTTAAAATTTTT
GATGACCTGCTGCGACGCTTTTTTTCTGGCAAGATAGTCTTGTAAATGCGGGCCAAGATCTGCACACTGG
TATTTCGGTTTTTGGGGCCGCGGGCGGCGACGGGGCCCGTGCGTCCCAGCGCACATGTTCGGCGAGGCGG
GGCCTGCGAGCGCGGCCACCGAGAATCGGACGGGGGTAGTCTCAAGCTGGCCGGCCTGCTCTGGTGCCTG
GCCTCGCGCCGCCGTGTATCGCCCCGCCCTGGGCGGCAAGGCTGGCCCGGTCGGCACCAGTTGCGTGAGC
GGAAAGATGGCCGCTTCCCGGCCCTGCTGCAGGGAGCTCAAAATGGAGGACGCGGCGCTCGGGAGAGCGG
GCGGGTGAGTCACCCACACAAAGGAAAAGGGCCTTTCCGTCCTCAGCCGTCGCTTCATGTGACTCCACGG
AGTACCGGGCGCCGTCCAGGCACCTCGATTAGTTCTCGAGCTTTTGGAGTACGTCGTCTTTAGGTTGGGG
GGAGGGGTTTTATGCGATGGAGTTTCCCCACACTGAGTGGGTGGAGACTGAAGTTAGGCCAGCTTGGCAC
TTGATGTAATTCTCCTTGGAATTTGCCCTTTTTGAGTTTGGATCTTGGTTCATTCTCAAGCCTCAGACAG
TGGTTCAAAGTTTTTTTCTTCCATTTCAGGTGTCGTGAGCGATCGCATCGACAGTGTTTAAACGCCACCA
TGGTGAGCAAGGGCGAGGAGCTGTTCACCGGGGTGGTGCCCATCCTGGTCGAGCTGGACGGCGACGTAAA
CGGCCACAAGTTCAGCGTGAGGGGCGAGGGCGAGGGCGATGCCACCAACGGCAAGCTGACCCTGAAGTTC
ATCTGCACCACCGGCAAGCTGCCCGTGCCCTGGCCCACCCTCGTGACCACCCTGAGCCACGGCGTGCAGT
GCTTCGCCCGCTACCCCGACCACATGAAGCAGCACGACTTCTTCAAGTCCGCCATGCCCGAAGGCTACGT
CCAGGAGCGCACCATCTTCTTCAAGGACGACGGCACCTACAAGACCCGCGCCGAGGTGAAGTTCGAGGGC
GACACCCTGGTGAACCGCATCGAGCTGAAGGGCGTCGACTTCAAGGAGGACGGCAACATCCTGGGGCACA
AGCTGGAGTACAACTTCAACAGCCACAACATCTATATCATGGCCGTCAAGCAGAAGAACGGCATCAAGGT
GAACTTCAAGATCCGCCACAACGTGGAGGACGGCAGCGTGCAGCTCGCCGACCACTACCAGCAGAACACC
CCCATCGGCGACGGCCCCGTGCTGCTGCCCGACAGCCACTACCTGAGCACCCAGTCCGTGCTGAGCAAAG
ACCCCAACGAGAAGCGCGATCACATGGTCCTGCTGGAGTTCCGCACCGCCGCCGGGATCACTCTCGGCAT
GGACGAGCTGTACAAGTGAGAATTCCTAGAGCTCGCTGATCAGCCTCGACTGTGCCTTCTAGTTGCCAGC
CATCTGTTGTTTGCCCCTCCCCCGTGCCTTCCTTGACCCTGGAAGGTGCCACTCCCACTGTCCTTTCCTA
ATAAAATGAGGAAATTGCATCGCATTGTCTGAGTAGGTGTCATTCTATTCTGGGGGGTGGGGTGGGGCAG
GACAGCAAGGGGGAGGATTGGGAAGAGAATAGCAGGCATGCGTTTAAACATTAGTCGACAGGGCCGCCAC
TGGCCGTCGTTTTACAACGTCGTGACTGGGAAAACCCTGGCGTTACCCAACTTAATCGCCTTGCAGCACA
TCCCCCTTTCGCCAGCTGGCGTAATAGCGAAGAGGCCCGCACCGATCGCCCTTCCCAACAGTTGCGCAGC
CTGAATGGCGAATGGAAATTGTAAGCGTTAATATTTTGTTAAAATTCGCGTTAAATTTTTGTTAAATCAG
CTCATTTTTTAACCAATAGGCCGAAATCGGCAAAATCCCTTATAAATCAAAAGAATAGACCGAGATAGGG
T
[37 nt withheld, positions 5602-5638]
AAAGAACGTGGACTCCAACGTCAAAGG
[49 nt withheld, positions 5666-5714]
T
[91 nt withheld, positions 5716-5806]
G
[124 nt withheld, positions 5808-5931]
CAGGTGGCACTTTTCGGGGAAATGTGCGCGGAACCCCTATTTGTTTATTTTTCTAAATACATTCAAATAT
GTATCCGCTCATGAGACAATAACCCTGATAAATGCTTCAATAATATTGAAAAAGGAAGAGTATGAGTATT
CAACATTTCCGTGTCGCCCTTATTCCCTTTTTTGCGGCATTTTGCCTTCCTGTTTTTGCTCACCCAGAAA
CGCTGGTGAAAGTAAAAGATGCTGAAGATCAGTTGGGTGCACGAGTGGGTTACATCGAACTGGATCTCAA
CAGCGGTAAGATCCTTGAGAGTTTTCGCCCCGAAGAACGTTTTCCAATGATGAGCACTTTTAAAGTTCTG
CTATGTGGCGCGGTATTATCCCGTATTGACGCCGGGCAAGAGCAACTCGGTCGCCGCATACACTATTCTC
AGAATGACTTGGTTGAGTACTCACCAGTCACAGAAAAGCATCTTACGGATGGCATGACAGTAAGAGAATT
ATGCAGTGCTGCCATAACCATGAGTGATAACACTGCGGCCAACTTACTTCTGACAACGATCGGAGGACCG
AAGGAGCTAACCGCTTTTTTGCACAACATGGGGGATCATGTAACTCGCCTTGATCGTTGGGAACCGGAGC
TGAATGAAGCCATACCAAACGACGAGCGTGACACCACGATGCCTGTAGCAATGGCAACAACGTTGCGCAA
ACTATTAACTGGCGAACTACTTACTCTAGCTTCCCGGCAACAATTAATAGACTGGATGGAGGCGGATAAA
GTTGCAGGACCACTTCTGCGCTCGGCCCTTCCGGCTGGCTGGTTTATTGCTGATAAATCTGGAGCCGGTG
AGCGTGGGTCTCGCGGTATCATTGCAGCACTGGGGCCAGATGGTAAGCCCTCCCGTATCGTAGTTATCTA
CACGACGGGGAGTCAGGCAACTATGGATGAACGAAATAGACAGATCGCTGAGATAGGTGCCTCACTGATT
AAGCATTGGTAACTGTCAGACCAAGTTTACTCATATATACTTTAGATTGATTTAAAACTTCATTTTTAAT
TTAAAAGGATCTAGGTGAAGATCCTTTTTGATAATCTCATGACCAAAATCCCTTAACGTGAGTTTTCGTT
CCACTGAGCGTCAGACCCCGTAGAAAAGATCAAAGGATCTTCTTGAGATCCTTTTTTTCTGCGCGTAATC
TGCTGCTTGCAAACAAAAAAACCACCGCTACCAGCGGTGGTTTGTTTGCCGGATCAAGAGCTACCAACTC
TTTTTCCGAAGGTAACTGGCTTCAGCAGAGCGCAGATACCAAATACTGTTCTTCTAGTGTAGCCGTAGTT
AGGCCACCACTTCAAGAACTCTGTAGCACCGCCTACATACCTCGCTCTGCTAATCCTGTTACCAGTGGCT
GCTGCCAGTGGCGATAAGTCGTGTCTTACCGGGTTGGACTCAAGACGATAGTTACCGGATAAGGCGCAGC
GGTCGGGCTGAACGGGGGGTTCGTGCACACAGCCCAGCTTGGAGCGAACGACCTACACCGAACTGAGATA
CCTACAGCGTGAGCTATGAGAAAGCGCCACGCTTCCCGAAGGGAGAAAGGCGGACAGGTATCCGGTAAGC
GGCAGGGTCGGAACAGGAGAGCGCACGAGGGAGCTTCCAGGGGGAAACGCCTGGTATCTTTATAGTCCTG
TCGGGTTTCGCCACCTCTGACTTGAGCGTCGATTTTTGTGATGCTCGTCAGGGGGGCGGAGCCTATGGAA
AAACGCCAGCAACGCGGCCTTTTTACGGTTCCTGGCCTTTTGCTGGCCTTTTGCTCACATGTTCTTTCCT
GCGTTATCCCCTGATTCTGTGGATAACCGTATTACCGCCTTTGAGTGAGCTGATACCGCTCGCCGCAGCC
GAACGACCGAGCGCAGCGAGTCAGTGAGCGAGGAAGCGGAAGAGCGCCCAATACGCAAACCGCCTCTCCC
CGCGCGTTGGCCGATTCATTAATGCAGCTGGCACGACAGGTTTCCCGACTGGAAAGCGGGCAGTGAGCGC
AACGCAATTAATGTGAGTTAGCTCACTCATTAGGCACCCCAGGCTTTACACTTTATGCTTCCGGCTCGTA
TGTTGTGTGGAATTGTGAGCGGATAACAATTTCAC
